Addgene plasmid #242209: pPB-CAG-ARID1A-FLAG
Purpose: Expression of full-length human ARID1A using piggyBac transposition
Depositing lab: Courtney Hodges. Depositing organization: Baylor College of Medicine. Publication: beta-catenin functions as a molecular adapter for disordered cBAF interactions. Chan YS, Gao Q, Robinson SA, Wang W, Filandrova R, Weinhold LM, Cabrera ML, Zhang M, Ambati CSR, Lerario AM, Putluri N, Kiseljak-Vassiliades K, Wierman ME, Habra MA, Hammer GD, Veverka V, Cermakova K, Hodges HC. Mol Cell. 2025 Jul 15:S1097-2765(25)00576-3. doi: 10.1016/j.molcel.2025.06.026. PubMed 40695292.
Backbone
  Vector backbone: pPB
  Vector type: Mammalian Expression ; piggyBac
  Selectable markers: Blasticidin
Growth in bacteria
  Bacterial resistance: Ampicillin, 100 μg/mL
  Growth temperature: 37°C
  Growth strain: NEB Stable
  Copy number: Unknown
Gene/Insert
  Gene/Insert name: ARID1A (alt name: BAF250a)
  Species: H. sapiens (human)
  Entrez Gene: ARID1A (a.k.a. B120, BAF250, BAF250a, BM029, C1orf4, CSS2, ELD, MRD14, OSA1, P270, SMARCF1, hELD, hOSA1)
  Promoter: CAG
  Tag / fusion protein: FLAG (C terminal on insert)
  Cloning method: Gene Synthesis
Terms and licenses: Academic/Nonprofit Terms; Industry Terms: Not Available to Industry
How to cite: pPB-CAG-ARID1A-FLAG was a gift from Courtney Hodges (Addgene plasmid # 242209 ; http://n2t.net/addgene:242209 ; RRID:Addgene_242209)
