[The description below was written by a language model from this plasmid's Addgene catalogue record and pLannotate feature annotations shown in this document.]
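Description:
pPB-CAG-ARID1A-FLAG is a 13.9 kb mammalian expression plasmid built on a pPB piggyBac transposon backbone and designed for stable genomic integration of full-length human ARID1A (BAF250a), a subunit of SWI/SNF (BAF) chromatin remodeling complexes. In bacteria it is maintained through a high-copy ColE1/pUC-type origin and selected with ampicillin via the AmpR β-lactamase gene. An f1 origin, T7 and T3 promoters, and lacZα/lac promoter remnants are carried over from the cloning-vector backbone. The automated feature table does not annotate the piggyBac terminal repeats, so their positions are not documented here, although the catalogue entry identifies the vector as a piggyBac construct. The transposase is not encoded in any annotated feature and would presumably be supplied separately.

The payload is a single bicistronic expression unit. A CAG promoter (CMV enhancer, chicken β-actin promoter and chimeric β-actin/β-globin intron) drives the synthesized ARID1A coding sequence of nearly 6.9 kb. ARID1A is fused at its C terminus to an epitope tag that the catalogue lists as FLAG and the annotation resolves as 3xFLAG, allowing detection and immunoprecipitation. Downstream, an EMCV IRES permits cap-independent translation of the bsr blasticidin S deaminase gene from the same transcript, which ends at a bGH polyadenylation signal. Because ARID1A and the resistance marker share one mRNA, blasticidin selection enriches for cells that express the tagged protein. A short hPGK promoter fragment annotated just upstream of the coding sequence is probably a partial match rather than a functional promoter.

The stated purpose is expression of full-length ARID1A by piggyBac transposition, which suits stable re-expression or biochemical study of this large protein in mammalian cells.
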