Features (pLannotate 1.2.2; 29 found; start..end, strand, type, name):
      5..160     -  CDS            lacZα (fragment): LacZα fragment of β-galactosidase; lacZ fragment
    168..186     +  promoter       T7 promoter: promoter for bacteriophage T7 RNA polymerase
    571..950     +  enhancer       CMV enhancer: human cytomegalovirus immediate early enhancer
    952..1115    +  promoter       chicken β-actin promoter (fragment): No description available
   1118..1140    +  promoter       chicken β-actin promoter (fragment): No description available
   1177..1198    +  promoter       chicken β-actin promoter (fragment): contains a 21-bp deletion relative to the standard chicken β-actin promoter
   1217..1236    +  promoter       chicken β-actin promoter (fragment): contains a 21-bp deletion relative to the standard chicken β-actin promoter
   1241..1259    -  promoter       chicken β-actin promoter (fragment): contains a 21-bp deletion relative to the standard chicken β-actin promoter
   1306..1456    +  promoter       chicken β-actin promoter (fragment): contains a 21-bp deletion relative to the standard chicken β-actin promoter
   1457..2430    +  intron         chimeric intron: chimera between introns from chicken β-actin and rabbit β-globin
   2431..2490    +  promoter       hPGK promoter (fragment): human phosphoglycerate kinase 1 promoter
   2516..9370    +  CDS            ARID1A (sequence withheld): ARI1A_HUMAN - Also known as BAF250, BAF250A, C1orf4, OSA1, SMARCF1. Experimental evidence at protein level: Swiss-Prot protein existence level 1. Involved in transcriptional activation and repression of select genes by chromatin remodeling (alteration of DNA-nucleosome topology). Component of SWI/SNF chromatin remodeling complexes that carry out key enzymatic activities, changing chromatin structure by altering DNA-histone contacts within a nucleosome in an ATP-dependent manner. Binds DNA non-specifically. Belongs to the neural progenitors- specific chromatin remodeling complex (npBAF complex)
   9377..9442    +  CDS            3xFLAG: three tandem FLAG® epitope tags, followed by an enterokinase cleavage site
   9525..10086   +  misc_feature   IRES: internal ribosome entry site (IRES) of the encephalomyocarditis virus (EMCV)
  10095..10514   +  CDS            bsr: BSR_BACCE - Experimental evidence at protein level: Swiss-Prot protein existence level 1. Catalyzes the deamination of the cytosine moiety of the antibiotics blasticidin S, cytomycin and acetylblasticidin S. From Bacillus cereus.
  10563..10787   +  polyA_signal   bGH poly(A) signal: bovine growth hormone polyadenylation signal
  10856..10878   -  protein_bind   lac operator (fragment): The lac repressor binds to the lac operator to inhibit transcription in E. coli. This inhibition can be relieved by adding lactose or isopropyl-β-D-thiogalactopyranoside (IPTG). lac repressor encoded by lacI
  10882..10912   -  promoter       lac promoter: promoter for the E. coli lac operon
  10927..10948   -  protein_bind   CAP binding site: CAP binding activates transcription in the presence of cAMP. E. coli catabolite activator protein
  10961..11000   -  CDS            lacI (fragment): lac repressor; lacI; The lac repressor binds to the lac operator to inhibit transcription in E. coli. This inhibition can be relieved by adding lactose or isopropyl-β-D-thiogalactopyranoside (IPTG).
  11285..11303   -  promoter       T3 promoter: promoter for bacteriophage T3 RNA polymerase
  11346..11368   -  protein_bind   lac operator (fragment): The lac repressor binds to the lac operator to inhibit transcription in E. coli. This inhibition can be relieved by adding lactose or isopropyl-β-D-thiogalactopyranoside (IPTG). lac repressor encoded by lacI
  11372..11402   -  promoter       lac promoter: promoter for the E. coli lac operon
  11417..11438   -  protein_bind   CAP binding site: CAP binding activates transcription in the presence of cAMP. E. coli catabolite activator protein
  11451..11543   -  CDS            lacI (fragment): lac repressor; lacI; The lac repressor binds to the lac operator to inhibit transcription in E. coli. This inhibition can be relieved by adding lactose or isopropyl-β-D-thiogalactopyranoside (IPTG).
  11726..12314   -  rep_origin     ori: high-copy-number ColE1/pMB1/pBR322/pUC origin of replication
  12485..13345   -  CDS            AmpR: β-lactamase; bla; confers resistance to ampicillin, carbenicillin, and related antibiotics
  13346..13450   -  promoter       AmpR promoter: bla
  13503..13931   -  rep_origin     f1 ori (sequence partly withheld): f1 bacteriophage origin of replication; arrow indicates direction of (+) strand synthesis
>Addgene plasmid #242209 | pPB-CAG-ARID1A-FLAG | addgene full sequence | sequence record 485621 | Addgene NGS Result
CCCATTCGCCATTCAGGCTGCGCAACTGTTGGGAAGGGCGATCGGTGCGGGCCTCTTCGCTATTACGCCA
GCTGGCGAAAGGGGGATGTGCTGCAAGGCGATTAAGTTGGGTAACGCCAGGGTTTTCCCAGTCACGACGT
TGTAAAACGACGGCCAGTGAGCGCGCGTAATACGACTCACTATAGGGCGAATTGGGGCGCGCCATTCTAG
ATTAACCCTAGAAAGATAGTCTGCGTAAAATTGACGCATGCATTCTTGAAATATTGCTCTCTCTTTCTAA
ATAGCGCGAATCCGTCGCTGTGCATTTAGGACATCTCAGTCGCCGCTTGGAGCTCCCGTGAGGCGTGCTT
GTCAATGCGGTAAGTGTCACTGATTTTGAACTATAACGACCGCGTGAGTCAAAATGACGCATGATTATCT
TTTACGTGACTTTTAAGATTTAACTCATACGATAATTATATTGTTATTTCATGTTCTACTTACGTGATAA
CTTATTATATATATATTTTCTTGTTATAGATATCAACTAGAATGCTAGACTCGAGAAGCTTGATCGGCCA
CGCGGATCTCGACATTGATTATTGACTAGTTATTAATAGTAATCAATTACGGGGTCATTAGTTCATAGCC
CATATATGGAGTTCCGCGTTACATAACTTACGGTAAATGGCCCGCCTGGCTGACCGCCCAACGACCCCCG
CCCATTGACGTCAATAATGACGTATGTTCCCATAGTAACGCCAATAGGGACTTTCCATTGACGTCAATGG
GTGGAGTATTTACGGTAAACTGCCCACTTGGCAGTACATCAAGTGTATCATATGCCAAGTACGCCCCCTA
TTGACGTCAATGACGGTAAATGGCCCGCCTGGCATTATGCCCAGTACATGACCTTATGGGACTTTCCTAC
TTGGCAGTACATCTACGTATTAGTCATCGCTATTACCATGGTCGAGGTGAGCCCCACGTTCTGCTTCACT
CTCCCCATCTCCCCCCCCTCCCCACCCCCAATTTTGTATTTATTTATTTTTTAATTATTTTGTGCAGCGA
TGGGGGCGGGGGGGGGGGGGGGCGCGCCCCAGGGGGGGCGGGGGGGGGGGGGGGGGGGGGGGGGGGGGGG
GGGGGGGGGGGGGGGGGGGCCCAAAAAAGGGGGGGCCCCCGCAGGGTTTTTTTTTTTGGGGGGGGGGGGG
GGGGGGGGCCCCCAAAAAAAAAGAGCGGGCGGGGGGGGGGGGGGGGGCGGCCGCCCCCCCCCCCCCCCCC
NNNNNNNNNNGGGGGGGGAGGGGGGGGGGGGGGGGGGGGGCGGGGGGGGGGGGGGGGGGGGGGGGGCGGG
GGGGGGGGGGGGGCGAGGCGGAGAGGTGCGGCGGCAGCCAATCAGAGCGGCGCGCTCCGAAAGTTTCCTT
TTATGGCGGGGCGGCGGCGGCGGCGGCCCTATAAAAAGCGAAGCGCGCGGCGGGCGGGAGTCGCTGCGCG
CTGCCTTCGCCCCGTGCCCCGCTCCGCCGCCGCCTCGCGCCGCCCGCCCCGGCTCTGACTGACCGCGTTA
CTCCCACAGGTGAGCGGGCGGGACGGCCCTTCTCCTCCGGGCTGTAATTAGCGCTTGGTTTAATGACGGC
TTGTTTCTTTTCTGTGGCTGCGTGAAAGCCTTGAGGGGCTCCGGGAGGGCCCTTTGTGCGGGGGGAGCGG
CTCGGGGGGTGCGTGCGTGTGTGTGTGCGTGGGGAGCGCCGCGTGCGGCTCCGCGCTGCCCGGCGGCTGT
GAGCGCTGCGGGCGCGGCGCGGGGCTTTGTGCGCTCCGCAGTGTGCGCGAGGGGAGCGCGGCCGGGGGCG
GTGCCCCGCGGTGCGGGGGGGGCTGCGAGGGGAACAAAGGCTGCGTGCGGGGTGTGTGCGTGGGGGGGTG
AGCAGGGGGTGTGGGCGCGTCGGTCGGGCTGCAACCCCCCCTGCACCCCCCTCCCCGAGTTGCTGAGCAC
GGCCCGGCTTCGGGTGCGGGGCTCCGTACGGGGCGTGGCGCGGGGCTCGCCGTGCCGGGCGGGGGGTGGC
GGCAGGTGGGGGTGCCGGGCGGGGCGGGGCCGCCTCGGGCCGGGGAGGGCTCGGGGGAGGGGCGCGGCGG
CCCCCGGAGCGCCGGCGGCTGTCGAGGCGCGGCGAGCCGCAGCCATTGCCTTTTATGGTAATCGTGCGAG
AGGGCGCAGGGACTTCCTTTGTCCCAAATCTGTGCGGAGCCGAAATCTGGGAGGCGCCGCCGCACCCCCT
CTAGCGGGCGCGGGGCGAAGCGGTGCGGCGCCGGCAGGAAGGAAATGGGCGGGGAGGGCCTTCGTGCGTC
GCCGCGCCGCCGTCCCCTTCTCCCTCTCCAGCCTCGGGGCTGTCCGCGGGGGGACGGCTGCCTTCGGGGG
GGACGGGGCAGGGCGGGGTTCGGCTTCTGGCGTGTGACCGGCGGCTCTAGCCGGAGCGCACGTCGGCAGT
CGGCTCCCTCGTTGACCGAATCACCGACCTCTCTCCCCAGGGGGATCCACCGGGCTAGCGCCACC
[6855 nt withheld, positions 2516-9370]
ACCGGTGACTACAAAGACCATGACGGTGATTATAAAGATCATGATATCGATTACAAGGATGACGATGACA
AGTGAACGCGTTAGTGCGGATCCTAGTGCGAATTCTAGTGCGTCGACTCTAGCAACGGTTTCCCTCTAGC
GGGATCAATTCCGCCCCCCCCCCCTAACGTTACTGGCCGAAGCCGCTTGGAATAAGGCCGGTGTGCGTTT
GTCTATATGTTATTTTCCACCATATTGCCGTCTTTTGGCAATGTGAGGGCCCGGAAACCTGGCCCTGTCT
TCTTGACGAGCATTCCTAGGGGTCTTTCCCCTCTCGCCAAAGGAATGCAAGGTCTGTTGAATGTCGTGAA
GGAAGCAGTTCCTCTGGAAGCTTCTTGAAGACAAACAACGTCTGTAGCGACCCTTTGCAGGCAGCGGAAC
CCCCCACCTGGCGACAGGTGCCTCTGCGGCCAAAAGCCACGTGTATAAGATACACCTGCAAAGGCGGCAC
AACCCCAGTGCCACGTTGTGAGTTGGATAGTTGTGGAAAGAGTCAAATGGCTCTCCTCAAGCGTATTCAA
CAAGGGGCTGAAGGATGCCCAGAAGGTACCCCATTGTATGGGATCTGATCTGGGGCCTCGGTGCACATGC
TTTACATGTGTTTAGTCGAGGTTAAAAAAACGTCTAGGCCCCCCGAACCACGGGGACGTGGTTTTCCTTT
GAAAAACACGATAATACCATGGTCATGAAAACATTTAACATTTCTCAACAAGATCTAGAATTAGTAGAAG
TAGCGACAGAGAAGATTACAATGCTTTATGAGGATAATAAACATCATGTGGGAGCGGCAATTCGTACGAA
AACAGGAGAAATCATTTCGGCAGTACATATTGAAGCGTATATAGGACGAGTAACTGTTTGTGCAGAAGCC
ATTGCGATTGGTAGTGCAGTTTCGAATGGACAAAAGGATTTTGACACGATTGTAGCTGTTAGACACCCTT
ATTCTGACGAAGTAGATAGAAGTATTCGAGTGGTAAGTCCTTGTGGTATGTGTAGGGAGTTGATTTCAGA
CTATGCACCAGATTGTTTTGTGTTAATAGAAATGAATGGCAAGTTAGTCAAAACTACGATTGAAGAACTC
ATTCCACTCAAATATACCCGAAATTAAAAGTCGAGATGCATCGATGATCTAGAGCTCGCTGATCAGCCTC
GACTGTGCCTTCTAGTTGCCAGCCATCTGTTGTTTGCCCCTCCCCCGTGCCTTCCTTGACCCTGGAAGGT
GCCACTCCCACTGTCCTTTCCTAATAAAATGAGGAAATTGCATCGCATTGTCTGAGTAGGTGTCATTCTA
TTCTGGGGGGTGGGGTGGGGCAGGACAGCAAGGGGGAGGATTGGGAAGACAATAGCAGGCATGCTGGGGA
TGCGGTGGGCTCTATGGCTTCTGAGGCGGAAAGAACCTGCAGCCCAAGCTTGGCGTAATCATGGTCATAG
CTGTTTCCTGTGTGAAATTGTTATCCGCTCACAATTCCACACAACATACGAGCCGGAAGCATAAAGTGTA
AAGCCTGGGGTGCCTAATGAGTGAGCTAACTCACATTAATTGCGTTGCGCTCACTGCCCGCTTTCCAGTC
GGGAAACCTGTCGTGCCAGCGGATCTTAAAAGTTTTGTTACTTTATAGAAGAAATTTTGAGTTTTTGTTT
TTTTTTAATAAATAAATAAACATAAATAAATTGTTTGTTGAATTTATTATTAGTATGTAAGTGTAAATAT
AATAAAACTTAATATCTATTCAAATTAATAAATAAACCTCGATATACAGACCGATAAAACACATGCGTCA
ATTTTACGCATGATTATCTTTAACGTACGTCACAATATGATTATCTTTCTAGGGTTAATCTAGTATCGTA
GATTAATTAATCCAGCTTTTGTTCCCTTTAGTGAGGGTTAATTGCGCGCTTGGCGTAATCATGGTCATAG
CTGTTTCCTGTGTGAAATTGTTATCCGCTCACAATTCCACACAACATACGAGCCGGAAGCATAAAGTGTA
AAGCCTGGGGTGCCTAATGAGTGAGCTAACTCACATTAATTGCGTTGCGCTCACTGCCCGCTTTCCAGTC
GGGAAACCTGTCGTGCCAGCTGCATTAATGAATCGGCCAACGCGCGGGGAGAGGCGGTTTGCGTATTGGG
CGCTCTTCCGCTTCCTCGCTCACTGACTCGCTGCGCTCGGTCGTTCGGCTGCGGCGAGCGGTATCAGCTC
ACTCAAAGGCGGTAATACGGTTATCCACAGAATCAGGGGATAACGCAGGAAAGAACATGTGAGCAAAAGG
CCAGCAAAAGGCCAGGAACCGTAAAAAGGCCGCGTTGCTGGCGTTTTTCCATAGGCTCCGCCCCCCTGAC
GAGCATCACAAAAATCGACGCTCAAGTCAGAGGTGGCGAAACCCGACAGGACTATAAAGATACCAGGCGT
TTCCCCCTGGAAGCTCCCTCGTGCGCTCTCCTGTTCCGACCCTGCCGCTTACCGGATACCTGTCCGCCTT
TCTCCCTTCGGGAAGCGTGGCGCTTTCTCATAGCTCACGCTGTAGGTATCTCAGTTCGGTGTAGGTCGTT
CGCTCCAAGCTGGGCTGTGTGCACGAACCCCCCGTTCAGCCCGACCGCTGCGCCTTATCCGGTAACTATC
GTCTTGAGTCCAACCCGGTAAGACACGACTTATCGCCACTGGCAGCAGCCACTGGTAACAGGATTAGCAG
AGCGAGGTATGTAGGCGGTGCTACAGAGTTCTTGAAGTGGTGGCCTAACTACGGCTACACTAGAAGAACA
GTATTTGGTATCTGCGCTCTGCTGAAGCCAGTTACCTTCGGAAAAAGAGTTGGTAGCTCTTGATCCGGCA
AACAAACCACCGCTGGTAGCGGTGGTTTTTTTGTTTGCAAGCAGCAGATTACGCGCAGAAAAAAAGGATC
TCAAGAAGATCCTTTGATCTTTTCTACGGGGTCTGACGCTCAGTGGAACGAAAACTCACGTTAAGGGATT
TTGGTCATGAGATTATCAAAAAGGATCTTCACCTAGATCCTTTTAAATTAAAAATGAAGTTTTAAATCAA
TCTAAAGTATATATGAGTAAACTTGGTCTGACAGTTACCAATGCTTAATCAGTGAGGCACCTATCTCAGC
GATCTGTCTATTTCGTTCATCCATAGTTGCCTGACTCCCCGTCGTGTAGATAACTACGATACGGGAGGGC
TTACCATCTGGCCCCAGTGCTGCAATGATACCGCGAGACCCACGCTCACCGGCTCCAGATTTATCAGCAA
TAAACCAGCCAGCCGGAAGGGCCGAGCGCAGAAGTGGTCCTGCAACTTTATCCGCCTCCATCCAGTCTAT
TAATTGTTGCCGGGAAGCTAGAGTAAGTAGTTCGCCAGTTAATAGTTTGCGCAACGTTGTTGCCATTGCT
ACAGGCATCGTGGTGTCACGCTCGTCGTTTGGTATGGCTTCATTCAGCTCCGGTTCCCAACGATCAAGGC
GAGTTACATGATCCCCCATGTTGTGCAAAAAAGCGGTTAGCTCCTTCGGTCCTCCGATCGTTGTCAGAAG
TAAGTTGGCCGCAGTGTTATCACTCATGGTTATGGCAGCACTGCATAATTCTCTTACTGTCATGCCATCC
GTAAGATGCTTTTCTGTGACTGGTGAGTACTCAACCAAGTCATTCTGAGAATAGTGTATGCGGCGACCGA
GTTGCTCTTGCCCGGCGTCAATACGGGATAATACCGCGCCACATAGCAGAACTTTAAAAGTGCTCATCAT
TGGAAAACGTTCTTCGGGGCGAAAACTCTCAAGGATCTTACCGCTGTTGAGATCCAGTTCGATGTAACCC
ACTCGTGCACCCAACTGATCTTCAGCATCTTTTACTTTCACCAGCGTTTCTGGGTGAGCAAAAACAGGAA
GGCAAAATGCCGCAAAAAAGGGAATAAGGGCGACACGGAAATGTTGAATACTCATACTCTTCCTTTTTCA
ATATTATTGAAGCATTTATCAGGGTTATTGTCTCATGAGCGGATACATATTTGAATGTATTTAGAAAAAT
AAACAAATAGGGGTTCCGCGCACATTTCCCCGAAAAGTGCCACCTAAATTGTAAGCGTTAATATTTTGTT
AAAATTCGCGTTAAATTTTTGTTAAATCAGCTCATTTTTTAACCAATAGGCCGAAATCGGCAAAATCCCT
TATAAATCAAAAGAATAGACCGAGATAGGGT
[37 nt withheld, positions 13602-13638]
AAAGAACGTGGACTCCAACGTCAAAGG
[49 nt withheld, positions 13666-13714]
T
[91 nt withheld, positions 13716-13806]
G
[124 nt withheld, positions 13808-13931]
